>Addgene plasmid #218907 | pEN-X-hPGK-BlastR-Z | addgene full sequence | sequence record 435075 | Addgene NGS Result
ACCCGGATCTTCGCCGCTACCCTTGTGGGCCCCCCGGCGACGCTTCCTGCTCCGCCCCTAAGTCGGGAAG
GTTCCTTGCGGTTCGCGGCGTGCCGGACGTGACAAACGGAAGCCGCACGCCTCACTAGTACCCTCGCAGA
CGGACAGCGCCAGGGAGCAATGGCAGCGCGCCGACCGCGATGGGCTGTGGCCAATAGCGGCTGCTCAGCA
GGGCGCGCCGAGAGCAGCGGCCGGGAAGGGGCGGTGCGGGAGGCGGGGTGTGGGGCGGTAGTGTGGGCCC
TGTTCCTGCCCGCGCGGTGTTCCGCATTCTGCAAGCCTCCGGAGCGCACGTCGGCAGTCGGCTCCCTCGT
TGACCGAATCACCGACCTCTCTCCCCAGAACAGACCATGGCCAAGCCTTTGTCTCAAGAAGAATCCACCC
TCATTGAAAGAGCAACGGCTACAATCAACAGCATCCCCATCTCTGAAGACTACAGCGTCGCCAGCGCAGC
TCTCTCTAGCGACGGCCGCATCTTCACTGGTGTCAATGTATATCATTTTACTGGGGGACCTTGTGCAGAA
CTCGTGGTGCTGGGCACTGCTGCTGCTGCGGCAGCTGGCAACCTGACTTGTATCGTCGCGATCGGAAATG
AGAACAGGGGCATCTTGAGCCCCTGCGGACGGTGCCGACAGGTGCTTCTCGATCTGCATCCTGGGATCAA
AGCCATAGTGAAGGACAGTGATGGACAGCCGACGGCAGTTGGGATTCGTGAATTGCTGCCCTCTGGTTAT
GTGTGGGAGGGCTAAGGCTCTAAGGTTAAGTCGCCCTCGGTATCAGATGAGACGCGTATAGTCTTCAGGC
TAGGTGGAGGCTCAGTGATGATAAGTCTGCGATGGTGGATGCATGTGTCATGGTCATAGCTGTTTCCTGT
GTGAAATTGTTATCCGCTCAGAGGGCACAATCCTATTCCGCGCTATCCGACAATCTCCAAGACATTAGGT
GGAGTTCAGTTCGGCGTATGGCATATGTCGCTGGAAAGAACATGTGAGCAAAAGGCCAGCAAAAGGCCAG
GAACCGTAAAAAGGCCGCGTTGCTGGCGTTTTTCCATAGGCTCCGCCCCCCTGACGAGCATCACAAAAAT
CGACGCTCAAGTCAGAGGTGGCGAAACCCGACAGGACTATAAAGATACCAGGCGTTTCCCCCTGGAAGCT
CCCTCGTGCGCTCTCCTGTTCCGACCCTGCCGCTTACCGGATACCTGTCCGCCTTTCTCCCTTCGGGAAG
CGTGGCGCTTTCTCATAGCTCACGCTGTAGGTATCTCAGTTCGGTGTAGGTCGTTCGCTCCAAGCTGGGC
TGTGTGCACGAACCCCCCGTTCAGCCCGACCGCTGCGCCTTATCCGGTAACTATCGTCTTGAGTCCAACC
CGGTAAGACACGACTTATCGCCACTGGCAGCAGCCACTGGTAACAGGATTAGCAGAGCGAGGTATGTAGG
CGGTGCTACAGAGTTCTTGAAGTGGTGGCCTAACTACGGCTACACTAGAAGAACAGTATTTGGTATCTGC
GCTCTGCTGAAGCCAGTTACCTTCGGAAAAAGAGTTGGTAGCTCTTGATCCGGCAAACAAACCACCGCTG
GTAGCGGTGGTTTTTTTGTTTGCAAGCAGCAGATTACGCGCAGAAAAAAAGGATCTCAAGAAGATCCTTT
GATCTTTTCTACGGGGTCTGACGCTCTATTCAACAAAGCCGCCGTCCCGTCAAGTCAGCGTAAATGGGTA
GGGGGCTTCAAATCGTCCGCTCTGCCAGTGTTACAACCAATTAACAAATTCTGATTAGAAAAACTCATCG
AGCATCAAATGAAACTGCAATTTATTCATATCAGGATTATCAATACCATATTTTTGAAAAAGCCGTTTCT
GTAATGAAGGAGAAAACTCACCGAGGCAGTTCCATAGGATGGCAAGATCCTGGTATCGGTCTGCGATTCC
GACTCGTCCAACATCAATACAACCTATTAATTTCCCCTCGTCAAAAATAAGGTTATCAAGTGAGAAATCA
CCATGAGTGACGACTGAATCCGGTGAGAATGGCAAAAGCTTATGCATTTCTTTCCAGACTTGTTCAACAG
GCCAGCCATTACGCTCGTCATCAAAATCACTCGCATCAACCAAACCGTTATTCATTCGTGATTGCGCCTG
AGCCAGACGAAATACGCGATCGCTGTTAAAAGGACAATTACAAACAGGAATCGAATGCAACCGGCGCAGG
AACACTGCCAGCGCATCAACAATATTTTCACCTGAATCAGGATATTCTTCTAATACCTGGAATGCTGTTT
TCCCGGGGATCGCAGTGGTGAGTAACCATGCATCATCAGGAGTACGGATAAAATGCTTGATGGTCGGAAG
AGGCATAAATTCCGTCAGCCAGTTTAGTCTGACCATCTCATCTGTAACATCATTGGCAACGCTACCTTTG
CCATGTTTCAGAAACAACTCTGGCGCATCGGGCTTCCCATACAATCGATAGATTGTCGCACCTGATTGCC
CGACATTATCGCGAGCCCATTTATACCCATATAAATCAGCATCCATGTTGGAATTTAATCGCGGCCTCGA
GCAAGACGTTTCCCGTTGAATATGGCTCATAACACCCCTTGTATTACTGTTTATGTAAGCAGACAGTTTT
ATTGTTCATGATGATATATTTTTATCTTGTGCAATGTAACATCAGAGATTTTGAGACACAACGTGGCTTT
CCCCCGCCGCTCTAGAACTAGTGGATCCAAATAAAACGAAAGGCTCAGTCGAAAGACTGGGCCTTTCGTT
TTATCTGTTGTTTGTCGCATTATAGCAGACGTCCAGGTTGGGATACCTGAAACAAAACCCATCGTACGGC
CAAGGAAGTCTCCAATAACTGTGATCCACCACAAGCGCCAGGGTTTTCCCAGTCACGACGTTGTAAAACG
ACGGCCAGTCATGCATAATCCGCACGCATCTGGAATAAGGAAGTGCCATTCCGCCTGACCTGAAGACGTG
TGACGTCTCCGCAAACCTGGGGTTGGGGTTGCGCCTTTTCCAAGGCAGCCCTGGGTTTGCGCAGGGACGC
GGCTGCTCTGGGCGTGGTTCCGGGAAACGCAGCGGCGCCGACCCTGGGACTCGCACATTCTTCACGTCCG
TTCGCAGCGTC
Features (pLannotate 1.2.2; 7 found; start..end, strand, type, name):
    387..785     +  CDS            BSD: blasticidin S deaminase; Aspergillus terreus BSD; confers resistance to blasticidin
   1081..1669    -  rep_origin     ori: high-copy-number ColE1/pMB1/pBR322/pUC origin of replication
   1805..2620    -  CDS            KanR: aminoglycoside phosphotransferase; aph(3')-Ia; confers resistance to kanamycin in bacteria or G418 (Geneticin®) in eukaryotes
   2736..2758    +  misc_feature   MCS (fragment): pBluescript multiple cloning site
   2758..2804    +  terminator     rrnB T1 terminator: transcription terminator T1 from the E. coli rrnB gene
   2906..2949    -  CDS            lacZα (fragment): LacZα fragment of β-galactosidase; lacZ fragment
   3029..378     +  promoter       hPGK promoter (across the origin): human phosphoglycerate kinase 1 promoter
