[The description below was written by a language model from this plasmid's Addgene catalogue record and pLannotate feature annotations shown in this document.]
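Description:
pEN-X-hPGK-BlastR-Z is a small (about 3.2 kb) Golden Gate entry plasmid built on the pTwist Kan High Copy backbone. It carries a mammalian blasticidin selection cassette as a modular part for assembly into larger expression vectors. In E. coli it is propagated through a high-copy ColE1/pUC-type origin and selected with kanamycin through an aminoglycoside phosphotransferase gene (aph(3')-Ia). The annotation also picks up backbone remnants: a short multiple cloning site fragment, an rrnB T1 transcription terminator and a small lacZα fragment. None of these appears to be part of the functional payload.

The insert consists of the human phosphoglycerate kinase 1 (hPGK) promoter, a constitutive and moderately strong promoter active in most mammalian cell types. It is placed directly upstream of the BSD coding sequence, which encodes blasticidin S deaminase from Aspergillus terreus, and in the sequence record the promoter spans the numbering origin. Expression of BSD lets transfected or transduced mammalian cells survive blasticidin selection. The record lists two nucleotide changes in the insert (246T>A and 398T>C) but does not explain their purpose. No polyadenylation signal is annotated downstream of BSD, so one may be meant to come from a neighbouring module or the destination vector, although the record does not say so.

The "X" and "Z" in the name presumably denote the flanking Golden Gate overhang positions that set where this module sits in an ordered assembly. The type IIS enzyme and the overhangs are not given. The stated purpose is simply Golden Gate cloning, and the associated work concerns proximity labeling proteomics constructs, where the cassette would supply a selectable marker for generating stable cell lines.
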