Addgene plasmid #218907: pEN-X-hPGK-BlastR-Z
Purpose: golden gate cloning
Depositing lab: Sven Eyckerman. Depositing organization: Vlaams Instituut voor Biotechnologie (VIB, vzw). Publication: Leveraging a self-cleaving peptide for tailored control in proximity labeling proteomics. Delhaye L, Moschonas GD, Fijalkowska D, Verhee A, De Sutter D, Van de Steene T, De Meyer M, Grzesik H, Van Moortel L, De Bosscher K, Jacobs T, Eyckerman S. Cell Rep Methods. 2024 Jul 15;4(7):100818. doi: 10.1016/j.crmeth.2024.100818. Epub 2024 Jul 9. PubMed 38986614.
Backbone
  Vector backbone: pTwist Kan High Copy
  Backbone manufacturer: Twist Biosciences
  Vector type: Mammalian Expression
Growth in bacteria
  Bacterial resistance: Kanamycin, 50 μg/mL
  Growth temperature: 37°C
  Growth strain: DH5alpha
  Copy number: High Copy
Gene/Insert
  Gene/Insert name: hPGK-BlastR
  Species: Other
  Mutation: 246T>A and 398T>C
  Cloning method: Golden Gate
  Sequencing primers: 5′ Unknown
Terms and licenses: Academic/Nonprofit Terms; Industry Terms: Not Available to Industry
Depositor comments: Please visit https://doi.org/10.1101/2023.11.03.565112 for bioRxiv preprint.
How to cite: pEN-X-hPGK-BlastR-Z was a gift from Sven Eyckerman (Addgene plasmid # 218907 ; http://n2t.net/addgene:218907 ; RRID:Addgene_218907)
